>Addgene plasmid #19473 | pcDNA5/FRT/TO DNAJB5 | depositor full sequence | sequence record 9109 | Author sequence
GACGGATCGGGAGATCTCCCGATCCCCTATGGTGCACTCTCAGTACAATCTGCTCTGATGCCGCATAGTT
AAGCCAGTATCTGCTCCCTGCTTGTGTGTTGGAGGTCGCTGAGTAGTGCGCGAGCAAAATTTAAGCTACA
ACAAGGCAAGGCTTGACCGACAATTGCATGAAGAATCTGCTTAGGGTTAGGCGTTTTGCGCTGCTTCGCG
ATGTACGGGCCAGATATACGCGTTGACATTGATTATTGACTAGTTATTAATAGTAATCAATTACGGGGTC
ATTAGTTCATAGCCCATATATGGAGTTCCGCGTTACATAACTTACGGTAAATGGCCCGCCTGGCTGACCG
CCCAACGACCCCCGCCCATTGACGTCAATAATGACGTATGTTCCCATAGTAACGCCAATAGGGACTTTCC
ATTGACGTCAATGGGTGGAGTATTTACGGTAAACTGCCCACTTGGCAGTACATCAAGTGTATCATATGCC
AAGTACGCCCCCTATTGACGTCAATGACGGTAAATGGCCCGCCTGGCATTATGCCCAGTACATGACCTTA
TGGGACTTTCCTACTTGGCAGTACATCTACGTATTAGTCATCGCTATTACCATGGTGATGCGGTTTTGGC
AGTACATCAATGGGCGTGGATAGCGGTTTGACTCACGGGGATTTCCAAGTCTCCACCCCATTGACGTCAA
TGGGAGTTTGTTTTGGCACCAAAATCAACGGGACTTTCCAAAATGTCGTAACAACTCCGCCCCATTGACG
CAAATGGGCGGTAGGCGTGTACGGTGGGAGGTCTATATAAGCAGAGCTCTCCCTATCAGTGATAGAGATC
TCCCTATCAGTGATAGAGATCGTCGACGAGCTCGTTTAGTGAACCGTCAGATCGCCTGGAGACGCCATCC
ACGCTGTTTTGACCTCCATAGAAGACACCGGGACCGATCCAGCCTCCGGACTCTAGCGTTTAAACTTAAG
CTTGGTACCGAGCTCGGATCCACTAGTCCAGTGTGGTGGAATTCTGCAGATATCCAGCACAGTGGCGGCC
GCACCATGGGAAAAGATTATTACAAGATTCTTGGGATCCCATCGGGGGCCAACGAGGATGAGATCAAGAA
AGCCTACCGGAAGATGGCCTTGAAGTACCACCCAGACAAGAATAAAGAACCCAACGCTGAGGAGAAGTTT
AAGGAGATTGCAGAGGCCTATGATGTGCTAAGTGACCCCAAGAAACGGGGCCTGTATGACCAGTATGGGG
AGGAAGGCCTGAAGACCGGCGGTGGCACATCAGGTGGCTCCAGTGGCTCCTTTCACTACACCTTTCATGG
GGACCCCCATGCCACCTTTGCCTCCTTCTTTGGTGGCTCCAACCCCTTCGATATCTTCTTTGCCAGCAGC
CGCTCCACTCGGCCCTTCAGTGGCTTTGACCCAGATGACATGGATGTGGATGAAGATGAGGACCCATTTG
GCGCTTTCGGCCGTTTTGGCTTCAATGGGCTGAGTAGGGGTCCAAGGCGAGCCCCAGAACCACTGTACCC
TCGGCGCAAGGTGCAGGACCCCCCAGTGGTGCACGAGCTGCGGGTGTCCCTGGAGGAGATCTACCATGGC
TCCACCAAGCGCATGAAGATCACAAGGCGTCGCCTCAACCCTGATGGGCGAACTGTGCGCACCGAGGACA
AGATCCTGCACATAGTCATCAAGCGTGGCTGGAAGGAAGGCACCAAGATCACCTTCCCCAAAGAAGGCGA
CGCCACACCTGACAACATCCCTGCTGACATCGTCTTTGTGCTCAAAGACAAGCCCCATGCACACTTCCGC
CGAGATGGCACCAACGTGCTCTACAGTGCCCTGATCAGCCTCAAGGAGGCGCTGTGTGGCTGCACTGTGA
ACATTCCCACTATCGACGGCCGAGTGATCCCTTTGCCCTGCAATGATGTCATCAAGCCAGGCACCGTGAA
GAGACTCCGTGGGGAGGGCCTTCCCTTCCCCAAAGTGCCAACTCAGCGAGGAGACCTCATTGTTGAGTTC
AAAGTTCGCTTCCCAGACAGATTAACACCACAGACAAGACAGATCCTTAAGCAGCACCTACCCTGTTCCT
AGGGGCCCGTTTAAACCCGCTGATCAGCCTCGACTGTGCCTTCTAGTTGCCAGCCATCTGTTGTTTGCCC
CTCCCCCGTGCCTTCCTTGACCCTGGAAGGTGCCACTCCCACTGTCCTTTCCTAATAAAATGAGGAAATT
GCATCGCATTGTCTGAGTAGGTGTCATTCTATTCTGGGGGGTGGGGTGGGGCAGGACAGCAAGGGGGAGG
ATTGGGAAGACAATAGCAGGCATGCTGGGGATGCGGTGGGCTCTATGGCTTCTGAGGCGGAAAGAACCAG
CTGGGGCTCTAGGGGGTATCCCC
[124 nt withheld, positions 2404-2527]
C
[91 nt withheld, positions 2529-2619]
AGGGTGATGGTTCACGTACCTAGAAGTTCCTATTCCGAAGTTCCTATTCTCTAGAAAGTATAGGAACTTC
CTTGGCCAAAAAGCCTGAACTCACCGCGACGTCTGTCGAGAAGTTTCTGATCGAAAAGTTCGACAGCGTC
TCCGACCTGATGCAGCTCTCGGAGGGCGAAGAATCTCGTGCTTTCAGCTTCGATGTAGGAGGGCGTGGAT
ATGTCCTGCGGGTAAATAGCTGCGCCGATGGTTTCTACAAAGATCGTTATGTTTATCGGCACTTTGCATC
GGCCGCGCTCCCGATTCCGGAAGTGCTTGACATTGGGGAATTCAGCGAGAGCCTGACCTATTGCATCTCC
CGCCGTGCACAGGGTGTCACGTTGCAAGACCTGCCTGAAACCGAACTGCCCGCTGTTCTGCAGCCGGTCG
CGGAGGCCATGGATGCGATCGCTGCGGCCGATCTTAGCCAGACGAGCGGGTTCGGCCCATTCGGACCGCA
AGGAATCGGTCAATACACTACATGGCGTGATTTCATATGCGCGATTGCTGATCCCCATGTGTATCACTGG
CAAACTGTGATGGACGACACCGTCAGTGCGTCCGTCGCGCAGGCTCTCGATGAGCTGATGCTTTGGGCCG
AGGACTGCCCCGAAGTCCGGCACCTCGTGCACGCGGATTTCGGCTCCAACAATGTCCTGACGGACAATGG
CCGCATAACAGCGGTCATTGACTGGAGCGAGGCGATGTTCGGGGATTCCCAATACGAGGTCGCCAACATC
TTCTTCTGGAGGCCGTGGTTGGCTTGTATGGAGCAGCAGACGCGCTACTTCGAGCGGAGGCATCCGGAGC
TTGCAGGATCGCCGCGGCTCCGGGCGTATATGCTCCGCATTGGTCTTGACCAACTCTATCAGAGCTTGGT
TGACGGCAATTTCGATGATGCAGCTTGGGCGCAGGGTCGATGCGACGCAATCGTCCGATCCGGAGCCGGG
ACTGTCGGGCGTACACAAATCGCCCGCAGAAGCGCGGCCGTCTGGACCGATGGCTGTGTAGAAGTACTCG
CCGATAGTGGAAACCGACGCCCCAGCACTCGTCCGAGGGCAAAGGAATAGCACGTACTACGAGATTTCGA
TTCCACCGCCGCCTTCTATGAAAGGTTGGGCTTCGGAATCGTTTTCCGGGACGCCGGCTGGATGATCCTC
CAGCGCGGGGATCTCATGCTGGAGTTCTTCGCCCACCCCAACTTGTTTATTGCAGCTTATAATGGTTACA
AATAAAGCAATAGCATCACAAATTTCACAAATAAAGCATTTTTTTCACTGCATTCTAGTTGTGGTTTGTC
CAAACTCATCAATGTATCTTATCATGTCTGTATACCGTCGACCTCTAGCTAGAGCTTGGCGTAATCATGG
TCATAGCTGTTTCCTGTGTGAAATTGTTATCCGCTCACAATTCCACACAACATACGAGCCGGAAGCATAA
AGTGTAAAGCCTGGGGTGCCTAATGAGTGAGCTAACTCACATTAATTGCGTTGCGCTCACTGCCCGCTTT
CCAGTCGGGAAACCTGTCGTGCCAGCTGCATTAATGAATCGGCCAACGCGCGGGGAGAGGCGGTTTGCGT
ATTGGGCGCTCTTCCGCTTCCTCGCTCACTGACTCGCTGCGCTCGGTCGTTCGGCTGCGGCGAGCGGTAT
CAGCTCACTCAAAGGCGGTAATACGGTTATCCACAGAATCAGGGGATAACGCAGGAAAGAACATGTGAGC
AAAAGGCCAGCAAAAGGCCAGGAACCGTAAAAAGGCCGCGTTGCTGGCGTTTTTCCATAGGCTCCGCCCC
CCTGACGAGCATCACAAAAATCGACGCTCAAGTCAGAGGTGGCGAAACCCGACAGGACTATAAAGATACC
AGGCGTTTCCCCCTGGAAGCTCCCTCGTGCGCTCTCCTGTTCCGACCCTGCCGCTTACCGGATACCTGTC
CGCCTTTCTCCCTTCGGGAAGCGTGGCGCTTTCTCATAGCTCACGCTGTAGGTATCTCAGTTCGGTGTAG
GTCGTTCGCTCCAAGCTGGGCTGTGTGCACGAACCCCCCGTTCAGCCCGACCGCTGCGCCTTATCCGGTA
ACTATCGTCTTGAGTCCAACCCGGTAAGACACGACTTATCGCCACTGGCAGCAGCCACTGGTAACAGGAT
TAGCAGAGCGAGGTATGTAGGCGGTGCTACAGAGTTCTTGAAGTGGTGGCCTAACTACGGCTACACTAGA
AGAACAGTATTTGGTATCTGCGCTCTGCTGAAGCCAGTTACCTTCGGAAAAAGAGTTGGTAGCTCTTGAT
CCGGCAAACAAACCACCGCTGGTAGCGGTGGTTTTTTTGTTTGCAAGCAGCAGATTACGCGCAGAAAAAA
AGGATCTCAAGAAGATCCTTTGATCTTTTCTACGGGGTCTGACGCTCAGTGGAACGAAAACTCACGTTAA
GGGATTTTGGTCATGAGATTATCAAAAAGGATCTTCACCTAGATCCTTTTAAATTAAAAATGAAGTTTTA
AATCAATCTAAAGTATATATGAGTAAACTTGGTCTGACAGTTACCAATGCTTAATCAGTGAGGCACCTAT
CTCAGCGATCTGTCTATTTCGTTCATCCATAGTTGCCTGACTCCCCGTCGTGTAGATAACTACGATACGG
GAGGGCTTACCATCTGGCCCCAGTGCTGCAATGATACCGCGAGACCCACGCTCACCGGCTCCAGATTTAT
CAGCAATAAACCAGCCAGCCGGAAGGGCCGAGCGCAGAAGTGGTCCTGCAACTTTATCCGCCTCCATCCA
GTCTATTAATTGTTGCCGGGAAGCTAGAGTAAGTAGTTCGCCAGTTAATAGTTTGCGCAACGTTGTTGCC
ATTGCTACAGGCATCGTGGTGTCACGCTCGTCGTTTGGTATGGCTTCATTCAGCTCCGGTTCCCAACGAT
CAAGGCGAGTTACATGATCCCCCATGTTGTGCAAAAAAGCGGTTAGCTCCTTCGGTCCTCCGATCGTTGT
CAGAAGTAAGTTGGCCGCAGTGTTATCACTCATGGTTATGGCAGCACTGCATAATTCTCTTACTGTCATG
CCATCCGTAAGATGCTTTTCTGTGACTGGTGAGTACTCAACCAAGTCATTCTGAGAATAGTGTATGCGGC
GACCGAGTTGCTCTTGCCCGGCGTCAATACGGGATAATACCGCGCCACATAGCAGAACTTTAAAAGTGCT
CATCATTGGAAAACGTTCTTCGGGGCGAAAACTCTCAAGGATCTTACCGCTGTTGAGATCCAGTTCGATG
TAACCCACTCGTGCACCCAACTGATCTTCAGCATCTTTTACTTTCACCAGCGTTTCTGGGTGAGCAAAAA
CAGGAAGGCAAAATGCCGCAAAAAAGGGAATAAGGGCGACACGGAAATGTTGAATACTCATACTCTTCCT
TTTTCAATATTATTGAAGCATTTATCAGGGTTATTGTCTCATGAGCGGATACATATTTGAATGTATTTAG
AAAAATAAACAAATAGGGGTTCCGCGCACATTTCCCCGAAAAGTGCCACCTGACGTC
Features (pLannotate 1.2.2; 21 found; start..end, strand, type, name):
     28..80      -  misc_feature   bom (fragment): basis of mobility region from pBR322
    235..614     +  enhancer       CMV enhancer: human cytomegalovirus immediate early enhancer
    615..818     +  promoter       CMV promoter: human cytomegalovirus (CMV) immediate early promoter
    820..839     +  promoter       PLtetO-1 promoter (fragment): modified phage lambda PL promoter with tet operator sites (Lutz and Bujard, 1997)
    841..860     +  promoter       PLtetO-1 promoter (fragment): modified phage lambda PL promoter with tet operator sites (Lutz and Bujard, 1997)
    868..901     +  promoter       TRE3GV promoter (fragment): 3rd-generation Tet-responsive promoter that can be activated by binding of Tet-On® 3G, optimized for retroviral and lentiviral vectors
   1056..2099    +  CDS            DNAJB5: DNJB5_HUMAN - Also known as HSC40. Experimental evidence at protein level: Swiss-Prot protein existence level 1. From Homo sapiens (Human).
   2134..2358    +  polyA_signal   bGH poly(A) signal: bovine growth hormone polyadenylation signal
   2362..2383    +  promoter       SV40 promoter (fragment): SV40 enhancer and early promoter
   2404..2637    +  rep_origin     f1 ori (fragment) (sequence partly withheld): f1 bacteriophage origin of replication; arrow indicates direction of (+) strand synthesis
   2642..2689    +  protein_bind   FRT: FLP-mediated recombination occurs in the 8-bp core sequence TCTAGAAA (Turan and Bode, 2011). FLP recombinase from the Saccharomyces cerevisiae 2μ plasmid
   2697..3719    +  CDS            HygR: aminoglycoside phosphotransferase from E. coli; aph(4)-Ia; confers resistance to hygromycin
   3729..3854    +  CDS            ble (fragment): BLE_KLEPN - Experimental evidence at protein level: Swiss-Prot protein existence level 1. Binding protein with a strong affinity to the bleomycin family of antibiotics. Binds to CL990; an antimitotic-antibiotic compound. From Klebsiella pneumoniae.
   3849..3970    +  polyA_signal   SV40 poly(A) signal: SV40 polyadenylation signal
   4043..4059    -  protein_bind   lac operator: The lac repressor binds to the lac operator to inhibit transcription in E. coli. This inhibition can be relieved by adding lactose or isopropyl-β-D-thiogalactopyranoside (IPTG). lac repressor encoded by lacI
   4067..4097    -  promoter       lac promoter: promoter for the E. coli lac operon
   4112..4133    -  protein_bind   CAP binding site: CAP binding activates transcription in the presence of cAMP. E. coli catabolite activator protein
   4146..4238    -  CDS            lacI (fragment): lac repressor; lacI; The lac repressor binds to the lac operator to inhibit transcription in E. coli. This inhibition can be relieved by adding lactose or isopropyl-β-D-thiogalactopyranoside (IPTG).
   4421..5009    -  rep_origin     ori: high-copy-number ColE1/pMB1/pBR322/pUC origin of replication
   5180..6040    -  CDS            AmpR: β-lactamase; bla; confers resistance to ampicillin, carbenicillin, and related antibiotics
   6041..6145    -  promoter       AmpR promoter: bla
