[The description below was written by a language model from this plasmid's Addgene catalogue record and pLannotate feature annotations shown in this document.]
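Description:
pcDNA5/FRT/TO DNAJB5 is a mammalian expression plasmid built on the Invitrogen pcDNA5/FRT/TO backbone and carrying the human DNAJB5 coding sequence (also called Hsc40 or HSP40-3), a member of the HSP40/DNAJ co-chaperone family. It is propagated in E. coli through a high-copy ColE1/pUC-type origin with ampicillin selection from the bla gene and its own promoter. The insert, about 1 kb, was cloned between NotI and ApaI sites, both retained. No epitope tag or reporter is annotated on the coding sequence.

Expression is driven by the CMV immediate-early enhancer and promoter, followed by two short elements that the annotation software matched as fragments of tet-regulated promoters. These correspond to tandem tet operator sites, so transcription is repressed in cells expressing the Tet repressor and induced by tetracycline or doxycycline. A bGH polyadenylation signal terminates the transcript. Downstream lies an FRT site placed directly ahead of a hygromycin resistance gene with an SV40 poly(A) signal. No complete promoter is annotated upstream of this gene. This fits the backbone's design, in which FLP-mediated recombination into a genomic FRT site of a suitable host cell line supplies the promoter, making hygromycin resistance depend on correct single-copy integration. The small f1 ori, SV40 promoter, ble and lacI fragments appear to be backbone remnants.

The plasmid belongs to a library of human HSPH/HSPA/DNAJ expression clones and suits transient or stable, inducible, isogenic expression of DNAJB5. The depositor cautions that inserts were amplified from pooled reference RNA derived from ten cell lines, so polymorphisms may be present, and that clones were verified only for gene identity.
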