Addgene plasmid #19473: pcDNA5/FRT/TO DNAJB5
Depositing lab: Harm Kampinga. Depositing organization: University Medical Center Groningen. Publication: Computational analysis of the human HSPH/HSPA/DNAJ family and cloning of a human HSPH/HSPA/DNAJ expression library. Hageman J, Kampinga HH. Cell Stress Chaperones. 2009 Jan;14(1):1-21. doi: 10.1007/s12192-008-0060-2. Epub 2008 Aug 7. PubMed 18686016.
Backbone
  Vector backbone: pcDNA5/FRT/TO
  Backbone manufacturer: Invitrogen
  Backbone size w/o insert (bp): 5137
  Vector type: Mammalian Expression
  Selectable markers: Hygromycin
Growth in bacteria
  Bacterial resistance: Ampicillin, 100 μg/mL
  Growth temperature: 37°C
  Growth strain: DH5alpha
  Copy number: High Copy
Gene/Insert
  Gene/Insert name: DNAJB5 (alt name: Hsc40, HSP40-3)
  Species: H. sapiens (human)
  Insert size (bp): 1046
  Entrez Gene: DNAJB5 (a.k.a. Hsc40)
  Cloning method: Restriction Enzyme; 5′ cloning site NotI (not destroyed); 3′ cloning site ApaI (not destroyed)
  Sequencing primers: 5′ LNCX; 3′ BGH-rev
Terms and licenses: Academic/Nonprofit Terms; Industry Terms: Not Available to Industry
Depositor comments: Family: HSP40 Disclaimer: For cloning the various HSP genes, the Stratagene reference RNA for cDNA synthesis was used and genes were amplified from this mixture that originates from 10 different cell lines from different somatic origin and ultimately coming from 10 different individuals. This strategy was used to maximize the chance for the presence of individual HSP transcripts. Users must be aware that this mixture thus represents 20 complete haploid genomes, meaning that for each individual gene there might be polymorphisms that could potentially have functional consequences. The library was sequence verified only for the presence of the correct gene.
How to cite: pcDNA5/FRT/TO DNAJB5 was a gift from Harm Kampinga (Addgene plasmid # 19473 ; http://n2t.net/addgene:19473 ; RRID:Addgene_19473)
