>Addgene plasmid #19473 | pcDNA5/FRT/TO DNAJB5 | addgene partial sequence | sequence record 25250 | 19473 with BGH-rev
GGTAGGTGCTGCTTAAGGATCTGTCTTGTCTGTGGTGTTAATCTGTCTGGGAAGCGAACTTTGAACTCAA
CAATGAGGTCTCCTCGCTGAGTTGGCACTTTGGGGAAGGGAAGGCCCTCCCCACGGAGTCTCTTCACGGT
GCCTGGCTTGATGACATCATTGCAGGGCAAAGGGATCACTCGGCCGTCGATAGTGGGAATGTTCACAGTG
CAGCCACACAGCGCCTCCTTGAGGCTGATCAGGGCACTGTAGAGCACGTTGGTGCCATCTCGGCGGAAGT
GTGCATGGGGCTTGTCTTTGAGCACAAAGACGATGTCAGCAGGGATGTTGTCAGGTGTGGCGTCGCCTTC
TTTGGGGAAGGTGATCTTGGTGCCTTCCTTCCAGCCACGCTTGATGACTATGTGCAGGATCTTGTCCTCG
GTGCGCACAGTTCGCCCATCAGGGTTGAGGCGACGCCTTGTGATCTTCATGCGCTTGGTGGAGCCATGGT
AGATCTCCTCCAGGGACACCCGCAGCTCGTGCACCACTGGGGGGTCCTGCACCTTGCGCCGAGGGTACAG
TGGTTCTGGGGCTCGCCTTGGACCCCTACTCAGCCCATTGAAGCCAAAACGGCCGAAAGCGCCAAATGGG
TCCTCATCTTCATCCACATCCATGTCATCTGGGTCAAAGCCACTGAAGGGCCGAGTGGAGCGGCTGCTGG
CAAAGAAGATATCGAAGGGGTTGGAGCCACCAAAGAAGGAGGCAAAGGTGGCATGGGGGTCCCCATGAAA
GGTGTAGTGAAAGGAGCCACTGGAGCCACCTGATGTGCCACCGCCGGTCTTCAG
